>Addgene plasmid #57389 | mEos2-Integrin-Alpha2-N-18 | depositor partial sequence | sequence record 88522 | insert sequence
GGCATTGCTTTGTGACGTCAGATCCGCTAGCGCTACCGGACTCAGATCTCGAGACCGCCATGGGGCCAGA
ACGGACAGGGGCCGCGCCGCTGCCGCTGCTGCTGGTGTTAGCGCTCAGTCAAGGCATTTTAAATTGTTGT
TTGGCCTACAATGTTGGTCTCCCAGAAGCAAAAATATTTTCCGGTCCTTCAAGTGAACAGTTTGGCTATG
CAGTGCAGCAGTTTATAAATCCAAAAGGCAACTGGTTACTGGTTGGTTCACCCTGGAGTGGCTTTCCTGA
GAACCGAATGGGAGATGTGTATAAATGTCCTGTTGACCTATCCACTGCCACATGTGAAAAACTAAATTTG
CAAACTTCAACAAGCATTCCAAATGTTACTGAGATGAAAACCAACATGAGCCTCGGCTTGATCCTCACCA
GGAACATGGGAACTGGAGGTTTTCTCACATGTGGTCCTCTGTGGGCACAGCAATGTGGGAATCAGTATTA
CACAACGGGTGTGTGTTCTGACATCAGTCCTGATTTTCAGCTCTCAGCCAGCTTCTCACCTGCAACTCAG
CCCTGCCCTTCCCTCATAGATGTTGTGGTTGTGTGTGATGAATCAAATAGTATTTATCCTTGGGATGCAG
TAAAGAATTTTTTGGAAAAATTTGTACAAGGCCTGGATATAGGCCCCACAAAGACACAGGTGGGGTTAAT
TCAGTATGCCAATAATCCAAGAGTTGTGTTTAACTTGAACACATATAAAACCAAAGAAGAAATGATTGTA
GCAACATCCCAGACATCCCAATATGGTGGGGACCTCACAAACACATTAAACGCCCTTGATACTAAAAATT
TAATAAAAGAAATAAAAGCAATCGCTAGTATTCCAACAGAAAGATACTTTTTCAATGTGTCTGATGAAGC
AGCTCTACTAGAAAAGGCTGGGACATTAGGAGAACAAATTTTCAGCATTGAAGGTACTGTTCAAGGAGGA
GACAACTTTCAGATGGAAATGTCACAAGTGGGATTCAGTGCAGATTACTCTTCTCAAAATGATATTCTGA
TGCTGGGTGCAGTGGGAGCTTTTGGCTGGAGTGGGACCATTGTCCAGAAGACATCTCATGGCCATTTGAT
CTTTCCTAAACAAGCCTTTGACCAAATTCTGCAGGACAGAAATCACAGTTCATATTTAGGTTACTCTGTG
GCTGCAATTTCTACTGGAGAAAGCACTCACTTTGTTGCTGGTGCTCCTCGGGCAAATTATACCGGCCAGA
TAGTGCTATATAGTGTGAATGAGAATGGCAATATCACGGTTATTCAGGCTCACCGAGGTGACCAGATTGG
CTCCTATTTTGGTAGTGTGCTGTGTTCAGTTGATGTGGATAAAGACACCATTACAGACGTGCTCTTGGTA
GGTGCACCAATGTACATGAGTGACCTAAAGAAAGAGGAAGGAAGAGTCTACCTGTTTACTATCAAAGAGG
GCATTTTGGGTCAGCACCAATTTCTTGAAGGCCCCGAGGGCATTGAAAACACTCGATTTGGTTCAGCAAT
TGCAGCTCTTTCAGACATCAACATGGATGGCTTTAATGATGTGATTGTTGGTTCACCACTAGAAAATCAG
AATTCTGGAGCTGTATACATTTACAATGGTCATCAGGGCACTATCCGCACAAAGTATTCCCAGAAAATCT
TGGGATCCGATGGAGCCTTTAGGAGCCATCTCCAGTACTTTGGGAGGTCCTTGGATGGCTATGGAGATTT
AAATGGGGATTCCATCACCGATGTGTCTATTGGTGCCTTTGGACAAGTGGTTCAACTCTGGTCACAAAGT
ATTGCTGATGTAGCTATAGAAGCTTCATTCACACCAGAAAAAATCACTTTGGTCAACAAGAATGCTCAGA
TAATTCTCAAACTCTGCTTCAGTGCAAAGTTCAGACCTACTAAGCAAAACAATCAAGTGGCCATTGTATA
TAACATCACACTTGATGCAGATGGATTTTCATCCAGAGTAACCTCCAGGGGGTTATTTAAAGAAAACAAT
GAAAGGTGCCTGCAGAAGAATATGGTAGTAAATCAAGCACAGAGTTGCCCCGAGCACATCATTTATATAC
AGGAGCCCTCTGATGTTGTCAACTCTTTGGATTTGCGTGTGGACATCAGTCTGGAAAACCCTGGCACTAG
CCCTGCCCTTGAAGCCTATTCTGAGACTGCCAAGGTCTTCAGTATTCCTTTCCACAAAGACTGTGGTGAG
GACGGACTTTGCATTTCTGATCTAGTCCTAGATGTCCGACAAATACCAGCTGCTCAAGAACAACCCTTTA
TTGTCAGCAACCAAAACAAAAGGTTAACATTTTCAGTAACGCTGAAAAATAAAAGGGAAAGTGCATACAA
CACTGGAATTGTTGTTGATTTTTCAGAAAACTTGTTTTTTGCATCATTCTCCCTGCCGGTTGATGGGACA
GAAGTAACATGCCAGGTGGCTGCATCTCAGAAGTCTGTTGCCTGCGATGTAGGCTACCCTGCTTTAAAGA
GAGAACAACAGGTGACTTTTACTATTAACTTTGACTTCAATCTTCAAAACCTTCAGAATCAGGCGTCTCT
CAGTTTCCAAGCCTTAAGTGAAAGCCAAGAAGAAAACAAGGCTGATAATTTGGTCAACCTCAAAATTCCT
CTCCTGTATGATGCTGAAATTCACTTAACAAGATCTACCAACATAAATTTTTATGAAATCTCTTCGGATG
GGAATGTTCCTTCAATCGTGCACAGTTTTGAAGATGTTGGTCCAAAATTCATCTTCTCCCTGAAGGTAAC
AACAGGAAGTGTTCCAGTAAGCATGGCAACTGTAATCATCCACATCCCTCAGTATACCAAAGAAAAGAAC
CCACTGATGTACCTAACTGGGGTGCAAACAGACAAGGCTGGTGACATCAGTTGTAATGCAGATATCAATC
CACTGAAAATAGGACAAACATCTTCTTCTGTATCTTTCAAAAGTGAAAATTTCAGGCACACCAAAGAATT
GAACTGCAGAACTGCTTCCTGTAGTAATGTTACCTGCTGGTTGAAAGACGTTCACATGAAAGGAGAATAC
TTTGTTAATGTGACTACCAGAATTTGGAACGGGACTTTTGCATCATCAACGTTCCAGACAGTACAGCTAA
CGGCAGCTGCAGAAATCAACACCTATAACCCTGAGATATATGTGATTGAAGATAACACTGTTACGATTCC
CCTGATGATAATGAAACCTGATGAGAAAGCCGAAGTACCAACAGGAGTTATAATAGGAAGTATAATTGCT
GGAATCCTTTTGCTGTTAGCTCTGGTTGCAATTTTATGGAAGCTCGGCTTCTTCAAAAGAAAATATGAAA
AGATGACCAAAAATCCAGATGAGATTGATGAGACCACAGAGCTCAGTAGCGGCAGCGCAGGCGGAAGCGG
GGTACCGCGGGCCCGGGATCCACCGGTCGCCACCATGAGTGCGATTAAGCCAGACATGAAGATCAAACTC
CGTATGGAAGGCAACGTAAACGGGCACCACTTTGTGATCGACGGAGATGGTACAGGCAAGCCTTTTGAGG
GAAAACAGAGTATGGATCTTGAAGTCAAAGAGGGCGGACCTCTGCCTTTTGCCTTTGATATCCTGACCAC
TGCATTCCATTACGGCAACAGGGTATTCGCCAAATATCCAGACAACATACAAGACTATTTTAAGCAGTCG
TTTCCTAAGGGGTATTCGTGGGAACGAAGCTTGACTTTCGAAGACGGGGGCATTTGCATTGCCAGAAACG
ACATAACAATGGAAGGGGACACTTTCTATAATAAAGTTCGATTTTATGGTACCAACTTTCCCGCCAATGG
TCCAGTTATGCAGAAGAAGACGCTGAAATGGGAGCCCTCCACTGAGAAAATGTATGTGCGTGATGGAGTG
CTGACGGGTGATATTCATATGGCTTTGTTGCTTGAAGGAAATGCCCATTACCGATGTGACTTCAGAACTA
CTTACAAAGCTAAGGAGAAGGGTGTCAAGTTACCAGGCTACCACTTTGTGGACCACTGCATTGAGATTTT
AAGCCATGACAAAGATTACAACAAGGTTAAGCTGTATGAGCATGCTGTTGCTCATTCTGGATTGCCTGAC
AATGCCAGACGATAAGCGGCCGCGACTCTAGATCATAATCAGCCATACCACATTGTAGAGTAT
