>Addgene plasmid #57389 | mEos2-Integrin-Alpha2-N-18 | addgene partial sequence | sequence record 135759 | AllEos-R 5'-GTACCATCTCCGTCGATCAC-3'
AGTTTGATCTTCATGTCTGGCTTAATCGCACTCATGGTGGCGACCGGTGGATCCCGGGCCCGCGGTACCC
CGCTTCCGCCTGCGCTGCCGCTACTGAGCTCTGTGGTCTCATCAATCTCATCTGGATTTTTGGTCATCTT
TTCATATTTTCTTTTGAAGAAGCCGAGCTTCCATAAAATTGCAACCAGAGCTAACAGCAAAAGGATTCCA
GCAATTATACTTCCTATTATAACTCCTGTTGGTACTTCGGCTTTCTCATCAGGTTTCATTATCATCAGGG
GAATCGTAACAGTGTTATCTTCAATCACATATATCTCAGGGTTATAGGTGTTGATTTCTGCAGCTGCCGT
TAGCTGTACTGTCTGGAACGTTGATGATGCAAAAGTCCCGTTCCAAATTCTGGTAGTCACATTAACAAAG
TATTCTCCTTTCATGTGAACGTCTTTCAACCAGCAGGTAACATTACTACAGGAAGCAGTTCTGCAGTTCA
ATTCTTTGGTGTGCCTGAAATTTTCACTTTTGAAAGATACAGAAGAAGATGTTTGTCCTATTTTCAGTGG
ATTGATATCTGCATTACAACTGATGTCACCAGCCTTGTCTGTTTGCACCCCAGTTAGGTACATCAGTGGG
TTCTTTTCTTTGGTATACTGAGGGATGTGGATGATTACAGTTGCCATGCTTACTGGAACACTTCCTGTTG
TTACCTTCAGGG
