[The description below was written by a language model from this plasmid's Addgene catalogue record.]
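Description:
mEos2-Integrin-Alpha2-N-18 is a mammalian expression plasmid built on the mEos2-N1 backbone, an N1-style fusion vector of about 4.75 kb before insertion. It is propagated in E. coli as a high-copy plasmid under kanamycin selection. The record also lists a neomycin marker, which allows G418 selection of transfected mammalian cells and so permits stable lines as well as transient expression. No feature table accompanies the entry, so the replication origins, polyadenylation signals and exact linker are not itemised. The listed 3′ sequencing primer does imply an SV40 polyadenylation signal downstream of the fusion. The "18" in the name probably denotes the length of the linker between the two proteins, but the record does not confirm this, and the cloning method is recorded as unknown.

The payload is the human integrin alpha-2 coding sequence (ITGA2, also known as CD49B, GPIa or VLA-2 alpha subunit), driven by the CMV promoter for strong constitutive expression in mammalian cells. The integrin lies upstream of mEos2, so the fluorescent protein is fused to its C terminus. This placement leaves the N-terminal signal sequence and extracellular domain unobstructed and puts the tag on the cytoplasmic tail. mEos2 is a monomeric green-to-red photoconvertible fluorescent protein. The recorded spectra reflect its two states, with excitation and emission at 505/516 nm for the green form and 569/581 nm for the photoconverted red form.

The stated purpose is to label integrins and focal adhesions. The photoconvertible tag also makes such a fusion suitable for tracking selected protein populations after conversion and for single-molecule localisation imaging of adhesion structures in live or fixed cells.
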