Addgene plasmid #57389: mEos2-Integrin-Alpha2-N-18
Purpose: Localization: Integrin/Focal Adhesions, Excitation: 505 / 569, Emission: 516 / 581
Depositing lab: Michael Davidson. Depositing organization: Florida State University, Tallahassee. Publication: A bright and photostable photoconvertible fluorescent protein. McKinney SA, Murphy CS, Hazelwood KL, Davidson MW, Looger LL. Nat Methods. 2009 Feb . 6(2):131-3. 10.1038/nmeth.1296 PubMed 19169260.
Backbone
  Vector backbone: mEos2-N1
  Backbone size w/o insert (bp): 4750
  Vector type: Mammalian Expression
  Selectable markers: Neomycin (select with G418)
Growth in bacteria
  Bacterial resistance: Kanamycin, 50 μg/mL
  Growth temperature: 37°C
  Growth strain: DH5alpha
  Copy number: High Copy
Gene/Insert
  Gene/Insert name: Integrin-Alpha2 (alt name: NM_002203.3)
  Species: H. sapiens (human)
  Entrez Gene: ITGA2 (a.k.a. BR, CD49B, FMAIT3, GPIa, HPA-5, VLA-2, VLAA2)
  Promoter: CMV
  Tag / fusion protein: mEos2 (C terminal on backbone)
  Cloning method: Unknown
  Sequencing primers: 5′ CMV-F; 3′ SV40pA-R
Terms and licenses: Academic/Nonprofit Terms; Industry Terms
Depositor comments: . Excitation = 505 / 569; Emission = 516 / 581
How to cite: mEos2-Integrin-Alpha2-N-18 was a gift from Michael Davidson (Addgene plasmid # 57389 ; http://n2t.net/addgene:57389 ; RRID:Addgene_57389)
